Addgene plasmid #193287: mEos3.2-cortactin
Purpose: mammalian transient expression of mEos3.2-cortactin
Depositing lab: Klaus Hahn. Publication: Actin nano-architecture of phagocytic podosomes. Herron JC, Hu S, Watanabe T, Nogueira AT, Liu B, Kern ME, Aaron J, Taylor A, Pablo M, Chew TL, Elston TC, Hahn KM. Nat Commun. 2022 Jul 27;13(1):4363. doi: 10.1038/s41467-022-32038-0. PubMed 35896550.
Backbone
  Vector backbone: pEGFP-C1
  Backbone manufacturer: Clontech
  Backbone size w/o insert (bp): 4700
  Total vector size (bp): 4902
  Vector type: Mammalian Expression
  Selectable markers: Neomycin (select with G418)
Growth in bacteria
  Bacterial resistance: Kanamycin, 50 μg/mL
  Growth temperature: 37°C
  Growth strain: DH5alpha
  Copy number: High Copy
Gene/Insert
  Gene/Insert name: cortactin
  Species: M. musculus (mouse)
  Entrez Gene: Cttn (a.k.a. 1110020L01Rik, Ems1)
  Tag / fusion protein: mEos3.2 (N terminal on insert)
Resource information
  A portion of this plasmid was derived from a plasmid made by: Addgene 26722
Terms and licenses: Academic/Nonprofit Terms; Industry Terms: Not Available to Industry
How to cite: mEos3.2-cortactin was a gift from Klaus Hahn (Addgene plasmid # 193287 ; http://n2t.net/addgene:193287 ; RRID:Addgene_193287)
