[The description below was written by a language model from this plasmid's Addgene catalogue record and pLannotate feature annotations shown in this document.]
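Description:
mEos3.2-cortactin is a mammalian transient expression plasmid built on the Clontech pEGFP-C1 backbone, in which the original fluorescent protein position is occupied by mEos3.2. The human cytomegalovirus immediate early enhancer and promoter drive a single fusion reading frame. It consists of the monomeric green-to-red photoconvertible protein mEos3.2 at the N terminus, a short linker derived from remnant multiple cloning site sequence, and then the mouse cortactin (Cttn, also known as Ems1) coding sequence. An SV40 polyadenylation signal terminates the transcript. The small "large T antigen" fragment annotated just upstream of this signal is most likely part of the SV40 late region carried with the poly(A) element, not a functional payload.

The plasmid replicates in E. coli from a high-copy ColE1/pUC-type origin and also carries an f1 origin for single-stranded DNA production. A single Tn5 NeoR/KanR gene is preceded by both a bacterial bla promoter and the SV40 enhancer/early promoter and is followed by the HSV TK poly(A) signal. This arrangement confers kanamycin resistance in bacteria and permits G418 selection in mammalian cells. The short ble and bGH poly(A) fragments appear to be annotation remnants of the backbone. The sequenced record is 6,340 nt, whereas the catalogue lists a total size of about 4.9 kb. The longer figure fits a backbone of roughly 4.7 kb plus the ~1.6 kb cortactin insert.

Cortactin is an actin-binding regulator of cytoskeletal organisation, lamellipodia and cell migration. Tagging it with a photoconvertible protein suits single-molecule localisation or other super-resolution imaging, and the associated publication concerns the actin nano-architecture of phagocytic podosomes. Part of the plasmid was derived from an earlier deposited plasmid.
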