Features (pLannotate 1.2.2; 16 found; start..end, strand, type, name):
     52..355     +  enhancer       CMV enhancer: human cytomegalovirus immediate early enhancer
    356..559     +  promoter       CMV promoter: human cytomegalovirus (CMV) immediate early promoter
    604..1281    +  CDS            mEos3.2: mEos3.2 is a photoconvertible green/yellow fluorescent protein published in 2012, derived from Lobophyllia hemprichii. It is reported to be a rapidly-maturing monomer with moderate acid sensitivity.
   1282..1317    +  misc_feature   MCS (fragment): multiple cloning site
   1318..2955    +  CDS            Cttn: SRC8_MOUSE - Also known as Ems1. Experimental evidence at protein level: Swiss-Prot protein existence level 1. Contributes to the organization of the actin cytoskeleton and cell shape (PubMed:17403031). Plays a role in the formation of lamellipodia and in cell migration (By similarity). Plays a role in the regulation of neuron morphology, axon growth and formation of neuronal growth cones (By similarity). Through its interaction with CTTNBP2, involved in the regulation of neuronal spine density (PubMed:22262902). Plays a role in the invasiveness of cancer cells, and the formation of metastases
   2959..2995    +  misc_feature   MCS (fragment): multiple cloning site
   3012..3096    +  CDS            large T antigen (fragment): large T antigen from SV40 (simian virus 40)
   3119..3240    +  polyA_signal   SV40 poly(A) signal: SV40 polyadenylation signal
   3274..3702    -  rep_origin     f1 ori (sequence partly withheld): f1 bacteriophage origin of replication; arrow indicates direction of (+) strand synthesis
   3729..3833    +  promoter       AmpR promoter: bla
   3835..4192    +  promoter       SV40 promoter: SV40 enhancer and early promoter
   4227..5021    +  CDS            NeoR/KanR: aminoglycoside phosphotransferase from Tn5; aph(3')-II (or nptII); confers resistance to neomycin, kanamycin, and G418 (Geneticin®)
   5042..5194    +  CDS            ble (fragment): BLE_KLEPN - Experimental evidence at protein level: Swiss-Prot protein existence level 1. Binding protein with a strong affinity to the bleomycin family of antibiotics. Binds to CL990; an antimitotic-antibiotic compound. From Klebsiella pneumoniae.
   5253..5300    +  polyA_signal   HSV TK poly(A) signal: herpes simplex virus thymidine kinase polyadenylation signal (Cole and Stacy, 1985)
   5391..5407    -  polyA_signal   bGH poly(A) signal (fragment): bovine growth hormone polyadenylation signal
   5629..6217    +  rep_origin     ori: high-copy-number ColE1/pMB1/pBR322/pUC origin of replication
>Addgene plasmid #193287 | mEos3.2-cortactin | addgene full sequence | sequence record 380103 | Addgene NGS Result
ATAGTAATCAATTACGGGGTCATTAGTTCATAGCCCATATATGGAGTTCCGCGTTACATAACTTACGGTA
AATGGCCCGCCTGGCTGACCGCCCAACGACCCCCGCCCATTGACGTCAATAATGACGTATGTTCCCATAG
TAACGCCAATAGGGACTTTCCATTGACGTCAATGGGTGGAGTATTTACGGTAAACTGCCCACTTGGCAGT
ACATCAAGTGTATCATATGCCAAGTACGCCCCCTATTGACGTCAATGACGGTAAATGGCCCGCCTGGCAT
TATGCCCAGTACATGACCTTATGGGACTTTCCTACTTGGCAGTACATCTACGTATTAGTCATCGCTATTA
CCATGGTGATGCGGTTTTGGCAGTACATCAATGGGCGTGGATAGCGGTTTGACTCACGGGGATTTCCAAG
TCTCCACCCCATTGACGTCAATGGGAGTTTGTTTTGGCACCAAAATCAACGGGACTTTCCAAAATGTCGT
AACAACTCCGCCCCATTGACGCAAATGGGCGGTAGGCGTGTACGGTGGGAGGTCTATATAAGCAGAGCTG
GTTTAGTGAACCGTCAGATCCGCTAGCGCTACCGGTCGCCACCATGAGTGCGATTAAGCCAGACATGAAG
ATCAAACTCCGTATGGAAGGCAACGTAAACGGGCACCACTTTGTGATCGACGGAGATGGTACAGGCAAGC
CTTTTGAGGGAAAACAGAGTATGGATCTTGAAGTCAAAGAGGGCGGACCTCTGCCTTTTGCCTTTGATAT
CCTGACCACTGCATTCCATTACGGCAACAGGGTATTCGCCAAATATCCAGACAACATACAAGACTATTTT
AAGCAGTCGTTTCCTAAGGGGTATTCGTGGGAACGAAGCTTGACTTTCGAAGACGGGGGCATTTGCAACG
CCAGAAACGACATAACAATGGAAGGGGACACTTTCTATAATAAAGTTCGATTTTATGGTACCAACTTTCC
CGCCAATGGTCCAGTTATGCAGAAGAAGACGCTGAAATGGGAGCCCTCCACTGAGAAAATGTATGTGCGT
GATGGAGTGCTGACGGGTGATATTGAGATGGCTTTGTTGCTTGAAGGAAATGCCCATTACCGATGTGACT
TCAGAACTACTTACAAAGCTAAGGAGAAGGGTGTCAAGTTACCAGGCGCCCACTTTGTGGACCACTGCAT
TGAGATTTTAAGCCATGACAAAGATTACAACAAGGTTAAGCTGTATGAGCATGCTGTTGCTCATTCTGGA
TTGCCTGACAATGCCAGACGATCCGGACTCAGATCTCGAGCTCAAGCTTCGAATTCTATGTGGAAAGCCT
CTGCAGGCCATGCTGTGTCCATCACGCAGGATGATGGAGGAGCTGATGACTGGGAGACTGATCCTGATTT
TGTGAATGATGTGAGTGAAAAGGAGCAGAGATGGGGTGCTAAAACCGTGCAGGGATCGGGGCACCAGGAA
CACATCAACATTCACAAGCTTCGAGAGAATGTCTTCCAAGAACACCAGACGCTCAAGGAGAAGGAGCTGG
AAACGGGACCCAAGGCTTCCCACGGCTATGGCGGGAAGTTCGGTGTGGAGCAGGATAGGATGGACAGATC
AGCCGTGGGCCATGAGTACCAGTCGAAGCTTTCCAAGCACTGCTCACAAGTGGACTCGGTCCGGGGCTTC
GGAGGCAAGTTCGGTGTCCAGATGGACAGGGTGGATCAGTCTGCTGTAGGCTTTGAATACCAGGGGAAGA
CTGAGAAGCATGCCTCCCAGAAAGACTACTCTAGTGGCTTCGGTGGCAAATACGGTGTGCAAGCTGACCG
TGTAGACAAGAGTGCCGTGGGCTTTGACTACCAGGGCAAGACGGAGAAGCATGAGTCTCAGAAAGATTAC
TCCAAAGGTTTTGGTGGCAAATATGGGATTGACAAGGACAAGGTGGATAAAAGTGCTGTGGGCTTTGAGT
ATCAAGGCAAGACAGAGAAGCACGAATCCCAGAAAGACTATGTAAAAGGCTTTGGAGGAAAGTTTGGTGT
GCAGACAGACAGACAGGACAAGTGTGCCCTTGGCTGGGACCATCAGGAGAAGCTGCAGCTGCATGAATCC
CAAAAAGACTATAAGACTGGTTTCGGAGGCAAATTTGGTGTTCAGTCCGAGAGGCAGGACTCCTCCGCTG
TGGGGTTTGATTACAAGGAGAGATTGGCCAAGCACGAGCCCCAGCAAGACTATGCCAAAGGATTCGGCGG
GAAGTATGGGGTGCAGAAGGATCGGATGGACAAGAATGCATCCACCTTTGAAGAAGTGGTCCAGGTGCCA
TCTGCCTATCAGAAGACTGTCCCCATTGAGGCCGTAACCAGCAAAACCAGTAATATCCGTGCTAACTTTG
AAAACCTGGCAAAGGAGAGAGAGCAGGAGGACAGGCGGAAGGCAGAAGCCGAGAGAGCTCAGCGGATGGC
CAAAGAAAGACAGGAGCAGGAGGAGGCGCGCAGGAAGCTGGAAGAGCAAGCCAGAGCCAAGAAGCAGACG
CCCCCTGCATCCCCTAGTCCTCAACCAATTGAAGACAGACCACCCTCCAGCCCCATCTATGAGGATGCAG
CTCCGTTCAAGGCCGAGCCGAGCTACCGAGGTAGCGAACCTGAGCCTGAGTACAGCATCGAGGCCGCAGG
CATTCCTGAGGCTGGCAGCCAGCAAGGCCTGACCTATACATCAGAGCCCGTGTACGAGACTACAGAGGCT
CCTGGCCACTATCAAGCAGAGGATGACACCTACGATGGGTATGAGAGTGACCTGGGCATCACAGCCATCG
CCCTGTATGACTACCAGGCTGCTGGCGATGATGAGATCTCCTTTGACCCTGATGACATCATCACCAACAT
AGAAATGATTGACGATGGCTGGTGGCGTGGGGTGTGCAAGGGCAGATACGGGCTCTTCCCAGCCAACTAT
GTGGAGCTGCGGCAGTAGGAATTCTGCAGTCGACGGTACCGCGGGCCCGGGATCCACCGGATCTAGATAA
CTGATCATAATCAGCCATACCACATTTGTAGAGGTTTTACTTGCTTTAAAAAACCTCCCACACCTCCCCC
TGAACCTGAAACATAAAATGAATGCAATTGTTGTTGTTAACTTGTTTATTGCAGCTTATAATGGTTACAA
ATAAAGCAATAGCATCACAAATTTCACAAATAAAGCATTTTTTTCACTGCATTCTAGTTGTGGTTTGTCC
AAACTCATCAATGTATCTTAACGCGTAAATTGTAAGCGTTAATATTTTGTTAAAATTCGCGTTAAATTTT
TGTTAAATCAGCTCATTTTTTAACCAATAGGCCGAAATCGGCAAAATCCCTTATAAATCAAAAGAATAGA
CCGAGATAGGGT
[37 nt withheld, positions 3373-3409]
AAAGAACGTGGACTCCAACGTCAAAGG
[49 nt withheld, positions 3437-3485]
T
[91 nt withheld, positions 3487-3577]
G
[124 nt withheld, positions 3579-3702]
CAGGTGGCACTTTTCGGGGAAATGTGCGCGGAACCCCTATTTGTTTATTTTTCTAAATACATTCAAATAT
GTATCCGCTCATGAGACAATAACCCTGATAAATGCTTCAATAATATTGAAAAAGGAAGAGTCCTGAGGCG
GAAAGAACCAGCTGTGGAATGTGTGTCAGTTAGGGTGTGGAAAGTCCCCAGGCTCCCCAGCAGGCAGAAG
TATGCAAAGCATGCATCTCAATTAGTCAGCAACCAGGTGTGGAAAGTCCCCAGGCTCCCCAGCAGGCAGA
AGTATGCAAAGCATGCATCTCAATTAGTCAGCAACCATAGTCCCGCCCCTAACTCCGCCCATCCCGCCCC
TAACTCCGCCCAGTTCCGCCCATTCTCCGCCCCATGGCTGACTAATTTTTTTTATTTATGCAGAGGCCGA
GGCCGCCTCGGCCTCTGAGCTATTCCAGAAGTAGTGAGGAGGCTTTTTTGGAGGCCTAGGCTTTTGCAAA
GATCGATCAAGAGACAGGATGAGGATCGTTTCGCATGATTGAACAAGATGGATTGCACGCAGGTTCTCCG
GCCGCTTGGGTGGAGAGGCTATTCGGCTATGACTGGGCACAACAGACAATCGGCTGCTCTGATGCCGCCG
TGTTCCGGCTGTCAGCGCAGGGGCGCCCGGTTCTTTTTGTCAAGACCGACCTGTCCGGTGCCCTGAATGA
ACTGCAAGACGAGGCAGCGCGGCTATCGTGGCTGGCCACGACGGGCGTTCCTTGCGCAGCTGTGCTCGAC
GTTGTCACTGAAGCGGGAAGGGACTGGCTGCTATTGGGCGAAGTGCCGGGGCAGGATCTCCTGTCATCTC
ACCTTGCTCCTGCCGAGAAAGTATCCATCATGGCTGATGCAATGCGGCGGCTGCATACGCTTGATCCGGC
TACCTGCCCATTCGACCACCAAGCGAAACATCGCATCGAGCGAGCACGTACTCGGATGGAAGCCGGTCTT
GTCGATCAGGATGATCTGGACGAAGAGCATCAGGGGCTCGCGCCAGCCGAACTGTTCGCCAGGCTCAAGG
CGAGCATGCCCGACGGCGAGGATCTCGTCGTGACCCATGGCGATGCCTGCTTGCCGAATATCATGGTGGA
AAATGGCCGCTTTTCTGGATTCATCGACTGTGGCCGGCTGGGTGTGGCGGACCGCTATCAGGACATAGCG
TTGGCTACCCGTGATATTGCTGAAGAGCTTGGCGGCGAATGGGCTGACCGCTTCCTCGTGCTTTACGGTA
TCGCCGCTCCCGATTCGCAGCGCATCGCCTTCTATCGCCTTCTTGACGAGTTCTTCTGAGCGGGACTCTG
GGGTTCGAAATGACCGACCAAGCGACGCCCAACCTGCCATCACGAGATTTCGATTCCACCGCCGCCTTCT
ATGAAAGGTTGGGCTTCGGAATCGTTTTCCGGGACGCCGGCTGGATGATCCTCCAGCGCGGGGATCTCAT
GCTGGAGTTCTTCGCCCACCCTAGGGGGAGGCTAACTGAAACACGGAAGGAGACAATACCGGAAGGAACC
CGCGCTATGACGGCAATAAAAAGACAGAATAAAACGCACGGTGTTGGGTCGTTTGTTCATAAACGCGGGG
TTCGGTCCCAGGGCTGGCACTCTGTCGATACCCCACCGAGACCCCATTGGGGCCAATACGCCCGCGTTTC
TTCCTTTTCCCCACCCCACCCCCCAAGTTCGGGTGAAGGCCCAGGGCTCGCAGCCAACGTCGGGGCGGCA
GGCCCTGCCATAGCCTCAGGTTACTCATATATACTTTAGATTGATTTAAAACTTCATTTTTAATTTAAAA
GGATCTAGGTGAAGATCCTTTTTGATAATCTCATGACCAAAATCCCTTAACGTGAGTTTTCGTTCCACTG
AGCGTCAGACCCCGTAGAAAAGATCAAAGGATCTTCTTGAGATCCTTTTTTTCTGCGCGTAATCTGCTGC
TTGCAAACAAAAAAACCACCGCTACCAGCGGTGGTTTGTTTGCCGGATCAAGAGCTACCAACTCTTTTTC
CGAAGGTAACTGGCTTCAGCAGAGCGCAGATACCAAATACTGTTCTTCTAGTGTAGCCGTAGTTAGGCCA
CCACTTCAAGAACTCTGTAGCACCGCCTACATACCTCGCTCTGCTAATCCTGTTACCAGTGGCTGCTGCC
AGTGGCGATAAGTCGTGTCTTACCGGGTTGGACTCAAGACGATAGTTACCGGATAAGGCGCAGCGGTCGG
GCTGAACGGGGGGTTCGTGCACACAGCCCAGCTTGGAGCGAACGACCTACACCGAACTGAGATACCTACA
GCGTGAGCTATGAGAAAGCGCCACGCTTCCCGAAGGGAGAAAGGCGGACAGGTATCCGGTAAGCGGCAGG
GTCGGAACAGGAGAGCGCACGAGGGAGCTTCCAGGGGGAAACGCCTGGTATCTTTATAGTCCTGTCGGGT
TTCGCCACCTCTGACTTGAGCGTCGATTTTTGTGATGCTCGTCAGGGGGGCGGAGCCTATGGAAAAACGC
CAGCAACGCGGCCTTTTTACGGTTCCTGGCCTTTTGCTGGCCTTTTGCTCACATGTTCTTTCCTGCGTTA
TCCCCTGATTCTGTGGATAACCGTATTACCGCCATGCATTAGTTATTA
